>Addgene plasmid #163636 | A3G-BE4.4 | addgene full sequence | sequence record 320295 | Addgene NGS Result
TGGGACTTTCCTACTTGGCAGTACATCTACGTATTAGTCATCGCTATTACCATGGTGATGCGGTTTTGGC
AGTACATCAATGGGCGTGGATAGCGGTTTGACTCACGGGGATTTCCAAGTCTCCACCCCATTGACGTCAA
TGGGAGTTTGTTTTGGCACCAAAATCAACGGGACTTTCCAAAATGTCGTAACAACTCCGCCCCATTGACG
CAAATGGGCGGTAGGCGTGTACGGTGGGAGGTCTATATAAGCAGAGCTGGTTTAGTGAACCGTCAGATCC
GCTAGAGATCCGCGGCCGCTAATACGACTCACTATAGGGAGAGCCGCCACCATGAAACGGACAGCCGACG
GAAGCGAGTTCGAGTCACCAAAGAAGAAGCGGAAAGTCGACCCCCCCACCTTCACCTTCAACTTCAACAA
TGAGCCTTGGGTGCGGGGCAGACACGAGACCTACCTGTGCTATGAGGTGGAGCGGATGCACAACGACACA
TGGGTGCTGCTGAACCAGAGGAGGGGCTTTCTGTGCAATCAGGCCCCCCACAAGCACGGCTTCCTGGAGG
GCAGGCACGCAGAGCTGTGCTTCCTGGACGTGATCCCATTCTGGAAGCTGGACCTGGATCAGGACTACCG
CGTGACCTGTTTTACATCTTGGAGCCCCTGCTTCTCCTGTGCCCAGGAGATGGCCAAGTTTATCTCCAAG
AACAAGCACGTGTCTCTGTGCATCTTCACCGCCAGGATCTACGACGATCAGGGCAGGTGTCAGGAGGGAC
TGCGCACACTGGCCGAGGCAGGAGCCAAGATCAGCATCATGACCTATAGCGAGTTTAAGCACTGCTGGGA
TACATTCGTGGACCACCAGGGCTGTCCATTCCAGCCCTGGGATGGCCTGGACGAGCACTCCCAGGACCTG
TCTGGCAGGCTGAGGGCCATCCTGCAGAACCAGGAGAATTCTGGAGGATCTAGCGGAGGATCCTCTGGCA
GCGAGACACCAGGAACAAGCGAGTCAGCAACACCAGAGAGCAGTGGCGGCAGCAGCGGCGGCAGCGACAA
GAAGTACAGCATCGGCCTGGCCATCGGCACCAACTCTGTGGGCTGGGCCGTGATCACCGACGAGTACAAG
GTGCCCAGCAAGAAATTCAAGGTGCTGGGCAACACCGACCGGCACAGCATCAAGAAGAACCTGATCGGAG
CCCTGCTGTTCGACAGCGGCGAAACAGCCGAGGCCACCCGGCTGAAGAGAACCGCCAGAAGAAGATACAC
CAGACGGAAGAACCGGATCTGCTATCTGCAAGAGATCTTCAGCAACGAGATGGCCAAGGTGGACGACAGC
TTCTTCCACAGACTGGAAGAGTCCTTCCTGGTGGAAGAGGATAAGAAGCACGAGCGGCACCCCATCTTCG
GCAACATCGTGGACGAGGTGGCCTACCACGAGAAGTACCCCACCATCTACCACCTGAGAAAGAAACTGGT
GGACAGCACCGACAAGGCCGACCTGCGGCTGATCTATCTGGCCCTGGCCCACATGATCAAGTTCCGGGGC
CACTTCCTGATCGAGGGCGACCTGAACCCCGACAACAGCGACGTGGACAAGCTGTTCATCCAGCTGGTGC
AGACCTACAACCAGCTGTTCGAGGAAAACCCCATCAACGCCAGCGGCGTGGACGCCAAGGCCATCCTGTC
TGCCAGACTGAGCAAGAGCAGACGGCTGGAAAATCTGATCGCCCAGCTGCCCGGCGAGAAGAAGAATGGC
CTGTTCGGAAACCTGATTGCCCTGAGCCTGGGCCTGACCCCCAACTTCAAGAGCAACTTCGACCTGGCCG
AGGATGCCAAACTGCAGCTGAGCAAGGACACCTACGACGACGACCTGGACAACCTGCTGGCCCAGATCGG
CGACCAGTACGCCGACCTGTTTCTGGCCGCCAAGAACCTGTCCGACGCCATCCTGCTGAGCGACATCCTG
AGAGTGAACACCGAGATCACCAAGGCCCCCCTGAGCGCCTCTATGATCAAGAGATACGACGAGCACCACC
AGGACCTGACCCTGCTGAAAGCTCTCGTGCGGCAGCAGCTGCCTGAGAAGTACAAAGAGATTTTCTTCGA
CCAGAGCAAGAACGGCTACGCCGGCTACATTGACGGCGGAGCCAGCCAGGAAGAGTTCTACAAGTTCATC
AAGCCCATCCTGGAAAAGATGGACGGCACCGAGGAACTGCTCGTGAAGCTGAACAGAGAGGACCTGCTGC
GGAAGCAGCGGACCTTCGACAACGGCAGCATCCCCCACCAGATCCACCTGGGAGAGCTGCACGCCATTCT
GCGGCGGCAGGAAGATTTTTACCCATTCCTGAAGGACAACCGGGAAAAGATCGAGAAGATCCTGACCTTC
CGCATCCCCTACTACGTGGGCCCTCTGGCCAGGGGAAACAGCAGATTCGCCTGGATGACCAGAAAGAGCG
AGGAAACCATCACCCCCTGGAACTTCGAGGAAGTGGTGGACAAGGGCGCTTCCGCCCAGAGCTTCATCGA
GCGGATGACCAACTTCGATAAGAACCTGCCCAACGAGAAGGTGCTGCCCAAGCACAGCCTGCTGTACGAG
TACTTCACCGTGTATAACGAGCTGACCAAAGTGAAATACGTGACCGAGGGAATGAGAAAGCCCGCCTTCC
TGAGCGGCGAGCAGAAAAAGGCCATCGTGGACCTGCTGTTCAAGACCAACCGGAAAGTGACCGTGAAGCA
GCTGAAAGAGGACTACTTCAAGAAAATCGAGTGCTTCGACTCCGTGGAAATCTCCGGCGTGGAAGATCGG
TTCAACGCCTCCCTGGGCACATACCACGATCTGCTGAAAATTATCAAGGACAAGGACTTCCTGGACAATG
AGGAAAACGAGGACATTCTGGAAGATATCGTGCTGACCCTGACACTGTTTGAGGACAGAGAGATGATCGA
GGAACGGCTGAAAACCTATGCCCACCTGTTCGACGACAAAGTGATGAAGCAGCTGAAGCGGCGGAGATAC
ACCGGCTGGGGCAGGCTGAGCCGGAAGCTGATCAACGGCATCCGGGACAAGCAGTCCGGCAAGACAATCC
TGGATTTCCTGAAGTCCGACGGCTTCGCCAACAGAAACTTCATGCAGCTGATCCACGACGACAGCCTGAC
CTTTAAAGAGGACATCCAGAAAGCCCAGGTGTCCGGCCAGGGCGATAGCCTGCACGAGCACATTGCCAAT
CTGGCCGGCAGCCCCGCCATTAAGAAGGGCATCCTGCAGACAGTGAAGGTGGTGGACGAGCTCGTGAAAG
TGATGGGCCGGCACAAGCCCGAGAACATCGTGATCGAAATGGCCAGAGAGAACCAGACCACCCAGAAGGG
ACAGAAGAACAGCCGCGAGAGAATGAAGCGGATCGAAGAGGGCATCAAAGAGCTGGGCAGCCAGATCCTG
AAAGAACACCCCGTGGAAAACACCCAGCTGCAGAACGAGAAGCTGTACCTGTACTACCTGCAGAATGGGC
GGGATATGTACGTGGACCAGGAACTGGACATCAACCGGCTGTCCGACTACGATGTGGACCATATCGTGCC
TCAGAGCTTTCTGAAGGACGACTCCATCGACAACAAGGTGCTGACCAGAAGCGACAAGAACCGGGGCAAG
AGCGACAACGTGCCCTCCGAAGAGGTCGTGAAGAAGATGAAGAACTACTGGCGGCAGCTGCTGAACGCCA
AGCTGATTACCCAGAGAAAGTTCGACAATCTGACCAAGGCCGAGAGAGGCGGCCTGAGCGAACTGGATAA
GGCCGGCTTCATCAAGAGACAGCTGGTGGAAACCCGGCAGATCACAAAGCACGTGGCACAGATCCTGGAC
TCCCGGATGAACACTAAGTACGACGAGAATGACAAGCTGATCCGGGAAGTGAAAGTGATCACCCTGAAGT
CCAAGCTGGTGTCCGATTTCCGGAAGGATTTCCAGTTTTACAAAGTGCGCGAGATCAACAACTACCACCA
CGCCCACGACGCCTACCTGAACGCCGTCGTGGGAACCGCCCTGATCAAAAAGTACCCTAAGCTGGAAAGC
GAGTTCGTGTACGGCGACTACAAGGTGTACGACGTGCGGAAGATGATCGCCAAGAGCGAGCAGGAAATCG
GCAAGGCTACCGCCAAGTACTTCTTCTACAGCAACATCATGAACTTTTTCAAGACCGAGATTACCCTGGC
CAACGGCGAGATCCGGAAGCGGCCTCTGATCGAGACAAACGGCGAAACCGGGGAGATCGTGTGGGATAAG
GGCCGGGATTTTGCCACCGTGCGGAAAGTGCTGAGCATGCCCCAAGTGAATATCGTGAAAAAGACCGAGG
TGCAGACAGGCGGCTTCAGCAAAGAGTCTATCCTGCCCAAGAGGAACAGCGATAAGCTGATCGCCAGAAA
GAAGGACTGGGACCCTAAGAAGTACGGCGGCTTCGACAGCCCCACCGTGGCCTATTCTGTGCTGGTGGTG
GCCAAAGTGGAAAAGGGCAAGTCCAAGAAACTGAAGAGTGTGAAAGAGCTGCTGGGGATCACCATCATGG
AAAGAAGCAGCTTCGAGAAGAATCCCATCGACTTTCTGGAAGCCAAGGGCTACAAAGAAGTGAAAAAGGA
CCTGATCATCAAGCTGCCTAAGTACTCCCTGTTCGAGCTGGAAAACGGCCGGAAGAGAATGCTGGCCTCT
GCCGGCGAACTGCAGAAGGGAAACGAACTGGCCCTGCCCTCCAAATATGTGAACTTCCTGTACCTGGCCA
GCCACTATGAGAAGCTGAAGGGCTCCCCCGAGGATAATGAGCAGAAACAGCTGTTTGTGGAACAGCACAA
GCACTACCTGGACGAGATCATCGAGCAGATCAGCGAGTTCTCCAAGAGAGTGATCCTGGCCGACGCTAAT
CTGGACAAAGTGCTGTCCGCCTACAACAAGCACCGGGATAAGCCCATCAGAGAGCAGGCCGAGAATATCA
TCCACCTGTTTACCCTGACCAATCTGGGAGCCCCTGCCGCCTTCAAGTACTTTGACACCACCATCGACCG
GAAGAGGTACACCAGCACCAAAGAGGTGCTGGACGCCACCCTGATCCACCAGAGCATCACCGGCCTGTAC
GAGACACGGATCGACCTGTCTCAGCTGGGAGGTGACAGCGGCGGGAGCGGCGGGAGCGGGGGGAGCACTA
ATCTGAGCGACATCATTGAGAAGGAGACTGGGAAACAGCTGGTCATTCAGGAGTCCATCCTGATGCTGCC
TGAGGAGGTGGAGGAAGTGATCGGCAACAAGCCAGAGTCTGACATCCTGGTGCACACCGCCTACGACGAG
TCCACAGATGAGAATGTGATGCTGCTGACCTCTGACGCCCCCGAGTATAAGCCTTGGGCCCTGGTCATCC
AGGATTCTAACGGCGAGAATAAGATCAAGATGCTGAGCGGAGGATCCGGAGGATCTGGAGGCAGCACCAA
CCTGTCTGACATCATCGAGAAGGAGACAGGCAAGCAGCTGGTCATCCAGGAGAGCATCCTGATGCTGCCC
GAAGAAGTCGAAGAAGTGATCGGAAACAAGCCTGAGAGCGATATCCTGGTCCATACCGCCTACGACGAGA
GTACCGACGAAAATGTGATGCTGCTGACATCCGACGCCCCAGAGTATAAGCCCTGGGCTCTGGTCATCCA
GGATTCCAACGGAGAGAACAAAATCAAAATGCTGTCTGGCGGCTCAAAAAGAACCGCCGACGGCAGCGAA
TTCGAGCCCAAGAAGAAGAGGAAAGTCTAACCGGTCATCATCACCATCACCATTGAGTTTAAACCCGCTG
ATCAGCCTCGACTGTGCCTTCTAGTTGCCAGCCATCTGTTGTTTGCCCCTCCCCCGTGCCTTCCTTGACC
CTGGAAGGTGCCACTCCCACTGTCCTTTCCTAATAAAATGAGGAAATTGCATCGCATTGTCTGAGTAGGT
GTCATTCTATTCTGGGGGGTGGGGTGGGGCAGGACAGCAAGGGGGAGGATTGGGAAGACAATAGCAGGCA
TGCTGGGGATGCGGTGGGCTCTATGGCTTCTGAGGCGGAAAGAACCAGCTGGGGCTCGATACCGTCGACC
TCTAGCTAGAGCTTGGCGTAATCATGGTCATAGCTGTTTCCTGTGTGAAATTGTTATCCGCTCACAATTC
CACACAACATACGAGCCGGAAGCATAAAGTGTAAAGCCTAGGGTGCCTAATGAGTGAGCTAACTCACATT
AATTGCGTTGCGCTCACTGCCCGCTTTCCAGTCGGGAAACCTGTCGTGCCAGCTGCATTAATGAATCGGC
CAACGCGCGGGGAGAGGCGGTTTGCGTATTGGGCGCTCTTCCGCTTCCTCGCTCACTGACTCGCTGCGCT
CGGTCGTTCGGCTGCGGCGAGCGGTATCAGCTCACTCAAAGGCGGTAATACGGTTATCCACAGAATCAGG
GGATAACGCAGGAAAGAACATGTGAGCAAAAGGCCAGCAAAAGGCCAGGAACCGTAAAAAGGCCGCGTTG
CTGGCGTTTTTCCATAGGCTCCGCCCCCCTGACGAGCATCACAAAAATCGACGCTCAAGTCAGAGGTGGC
GAAACCCGACAGGACTATAAAGATACCAGGCGTTTCCCCCTGGAAGCTCCCTCGTGCGCTCTCCTGTTCC
GACCCTGCCGCTTACCGGATACCTGTCCGCCTTTCTCCCTTCGGGAAGCGTGGCGCTTTCTCATAGCTCA
CGCTGTAGGTATCTCAGTTCGGTGTAGGTCGTTCGCTCCAAGCTGGGCTGTGTGCACGAACCCCCCGTTC
AGCCCGACCGCTGCGCCTTATCCGGTAACTATCGTCTTGAGTCCAACCCGGTAAGACACGACTTATCGCC
ACTGGCAGCAGCCACTGGTAACAGGATTAGCAGAGCGAGGTATGTAGGCGGTGCTACAGAGTTCTTGAAG
TGGTGGCCTAACTACGGCTACACTAGAAGAACAGTATTTGGTATCTGCGCTCTGCTGAAGCCAGTTACCT
TCGGAAAAAGAGTTGGTAGCTCTTGATCCGGCAAACAAACCACCGCTGGTAGCGGTGGTTTTTTTGTTTG
CAAGCAGCAGATTACGCGCAGAAAAAAAGGATCTCAAGAAGATCCTTTGATCTTTTCTACGGGGTCTGAC
ACTCAGTGGAACGAAAACTCACGTTAAGGGATTTTGGTCATGAGATTATCAAAAAGGATCTTCACCTAGA
TCCTTTTAAATTAAAAATGAAGTTTTAAATCAATCTAAAGTATATATGAGTAAACTTGGTCTGACAGTTA
CCAATGCTTAATCAGTGAGGCACCTATCTCAGCGATCTGTCTATTTCGTTCATCCATAGTTGCCTGACTC
CCCGTCGTGTAGATAACTACGATACGGGAGGGCTTACCATCTGGCCCCAGTGCTGCAATGATACCGCGAG
ACCCACGCTCACCGGCTCCAGATTTATCAGCAATAAACCAGCCAGCCGGAAGGGCCGAGCGCAGAAGTGG
TCCTGCAACTTTATCCGCCTCCATCCAGTCTATTAATTGTTGCCGGGAAGCTAGAGTAAGTAGTTCGCCA
GTTAATAGTTTGCGCAACGTTGTTGCCATTGCTACAGGCATCGTGGTGTCACGCTCGTCGTTTGGTATGG
CTTCATTCAGCTCCGGTTCCCAACGATCAAGGCGAGTTACATGATCCCCCATGTTGTGCAAAAAAGCGGT
TAGCTCCTTCGGTCCTCCGATCGTTGTCAGAAGTAAGTTGGCCGCAGTGTTATCACTCATGGTTATGGCA
GCACTGCATAATTCTCTTACTGTCATGCCATCCGTAAGATGCTTTTCTGTGACTGGTGAGTACTCAACCA
AGTCATTCTGAGAATAGTGTATGCGGCGACCGAGTTGCTCTTGCCCGGCGTCAATACGGGATAATACCGC
GCCACATAGCAGAACTTTAAAAGTGCTCATCATTGGAAAACGTTCTTCGGGGCGAAAACTCTCAAGGATC
TTACCGCTGTTGAGATCCAGTTCGATGTAACCCACTCGTGCACCCAACTGATCTTCAGCATCTTTTACTT
TCACCAGCGTTTCTGGGTGAGCAAAAACAGGAAGGCAAAATGCCGCAAAAAAGGGAATAAGGGCGACACG
GAAATGTTGAATACTCATACTCTTCCTTTTTCAATATTATTGAAGCATTTATCAGGGTTATTGTCTCATG
AGCGGATACATATTTGAATGTATTTAGAAAAATAAACAAATAGGGGTTCCGCGCACATTTCCCCGAAAAG
TGCCACCTGACGTCGACGGATCGGGAGATCGATCTCCCGATCCCCTAGGGTCGACTCTCAGTACAATCTG
CTCTGATGCCGCATAGTTAAGCCAGTATCTGCTCCCTGCTTGTGTGTTGGAGGTCGCTGAGTAGTGCGCG
AGCAAAATTTAAGCTACAACAAGGCAAGGCTTGACCGACAATTGCATGAAGAATCTGCTTAGGGTTAGGC
GTTTTGCGCTGCTTCGCGATGTACGGGCCAGATATACGCGTTGACATTGATTATTGACTAGTTATTAATA
GTAATCAATTACGGGGTCATTAGTTCATAGCCCATATATGGAGTTCCGCGTTACATAACTTACGGTAAAT
GGCCCGCCTGGCTGACCGCCCAACGACCCCCGCCCATTGACGTCAATAATGACGTATGTTCCCATAGTAA
CGCCAATAGGGACTTTCCATTGACGTCAATGGGTGGAGTATTTACGGTAAACTGCCCACTTGGCAGTACA
TCAAGTGTATCATATGCCAAGTACGCCCCCTATTGACGTCAATGACGGTAAATGGCCCGCCTGGCATTAT
GCCCAGTACATGACCTTA
Features (pLannotate 1.2.2; 18 found; start..end, strand, type, name):
     55..258     +  promoter       CMV promoter: human cytomegalovirus (CMV) immediate early promoter
    300..318     +  promoter       T7 promoter: promoter for bacteriophage T7 RNA polymerase
    389..949     +  CDS            APOBEC3A (fragment): ABC3A_HUMAN - Experimental evidence at protein level: Swiss-Prot protein existence level 1. DNA deaminase (cytidine deaminase) with restriction activity against viruses, foreign DNA and mobility of retrotransposons. Exhibits antiviral activity against adeno-associated virus (AAV) and human T- cell leukemia virus type 1 (HTLV-1) and may inhibit the mobility of LTR and non-LTR retrotransposons. Selectively targets single-stranded DNA and can deaminate both methylcytosine and cytosine in foreign DNA. Can induce somatic hypermutation in the nuclear and mitochondrial DNA. May also play a role in th
   1046..2647    +  CDS            dCas9(N): N-terminal portion of catalytically inactive Streptococcus pyogenes dCas9 carrying the D10A mutation (Zetsche et al., 2015)
   2648..5142    +  CDS            Cas9(C) (fragment): C-terminal portion of Streptococcus pyogenes Cas9 (Zetsche et al., 2015)
   5456..5704    +  CDS            UGI: UNGI_BPPB2 - Experimental evidence at protein level: Swiss-Prot protein existence level 1. This protein binds specifically and reversibly to the host uracil-DNA glycosylase, preventing removal of uracil residues from PBS2 DNA by the host uracil-excision repair system. From Bacillus phage PBS2 (Bacteriophage PBS2).
   5822..6046    +  polyA_signal   bGH poly(A) signal: bovine growth hormone polyadenylation signal
   6050..6071    +  promoter       SV40 promoter (fragment): SV40 enhancer and early promoter
   6076..6092    +  misc_feature   MCS (fragment): pBluescript multiple cloning site
   6141..6157    -  protein_bind   lac operator: The lac repressor binds to the lac operator to inhibit transcription in E. coli. This inhibition can be relieved by adding lactose or isopropyl-β-D-thiogalactopyranoside (IPTG). lac repressor encoded by lacI
   6165..6195    -  promoter       lac promoter: promoter for the E. coli lac operon
   6210..6231    -  protein_bind   CAP binding site: CAP binding activates transcription in the presence of cAMP. E. coli catabolite activator protein
   6244..6336    -  CDS            lacI (fragment): lac repressor; lacI; The lac repressor binds to the lac operator to inhibit transcription in E. coli. This inhibition can be relieved by adding lactose or isopropyl-β-D-thiogalactopyranoside (IPTG).
   6519..7107    -  rep_origin     ori: high-copy-number ColE1/pMB1/pBR322/pUC origin of replication
   7278..8138    -  CDS            AmpR: β-lactamase; bla; confers resistance to ampicillin, carbenicillin, and related antibiotics
   8139..8243    -  promoter       AmpR promoter: bla
   8314..8358    -  misc_feature   bom (fragment): basis of mobility region from pBR322
   8513..54      +  enhancer       CMV enhancer (across the origin): human cytomegalovirus immediate early enhancer
