[The description below was written by a language model from this plasmid's Addgene catalogue record and pLannotate feature annotations shown in this document.]
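Description:
A3G-BE4.4 is a mammalian expression plasmid built on a pCMV backbone that encodes a cytosine base editor for programmable C-to-T conversion in DNA. The circular sequence record is about 8.8 kb. It is propagated in E. coli through a high-copy ColE1/pUC-type origin and selected with ampicillin via the β-lactamase gene. Short remnants of lac regulatory sequence, a pBluescript polylinker, an SV40 promoter and the pBR322 bom region also appear in the backbone, and they look like cloning leftovers rather than functional parts.

The roughly 5.4 kb synthetic insert is driven by the CMV immediate-early enhancer and promoter and terminated by the bovine growth hormone polyadenylation signal. A T7 promoter lies just upstream of the coding region and also serves as a sequencing primer site. The open reading frame begins with a cytidine deaminase domain that the catalogue identifies as derived from human APOBEC3G. The automated annotation labels this segment as an APOBEC3A fragment, which probably reflects homology within the APOBEC3 family rather than a different source. The deaminase is fused to Streptococcus pyogenes Cas9 carrying the D10A change, which is annotated in two adjoining pieces and corresponds to the nickase (nCas9) named in the associated publication title. A uracil glycosylase inhibitor (UGI) from Bacillus phage PBS2 follows; one copy is annotated, and an unannotated stretch between Cas9 and this UGI is not characterised in the record. Bipartite SV40 nuclear localisation signals flank the fusion at both termini.

In use, a guide RNA supplied separately directs the nickase to its target, the deaminase converts cytosine to uracil on the exposed single strand, and UGI blocks uracil excision so that the edit is retained as a C-to-T change. No guide RNA cassette or mammalian selection marker is annotated on this plasmid.
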