Addgene plasmid #163636: A3G-BE4.4
Purpose: C to T DNA base editing
Depositing lab: Xue Gao. Depositing organization: Rice University. Publication: Single C-to-T substitution using engineered APOBEC3G-nCas9 base editors with minimum genome- and transcriptome-wide off-target effects. Lee S, Ding N, Sun Y, Yuan T, Li J, Yuan Q, Liu L, Yang J, Wang Q, Kolomeisky AB, Hilton IB, Zuo E, Gao X. Sci Adv. 2020 Jul 15;6(29):eaba1773. doi: 10.1126/sciadv.aba1773. eCollection 2020 Jul. PubMed 32832622.
Backbone
  Vector backbone: pCMV
  Vector type: Mammalian Expression
Growth in bacteria
  Bacterial resistance: Ampicillin, 100 μg/mL
  Growth temperature: 37°C
  Growth strain: DH5alpha
  Copy number: High Copy
Gene/Insert
  Gene/Insert name: A3G-BE4.4
  Species: Synthetic; ; Cas9 is from S. pyogenes; A3G is from the H. sapiens
  Insert size (bp): 5426
  Promoter: CMV
  Tag / fusion protein: BPSV40 NLS (N terminal on backbone); BPSV40 NLS (C terminal on backbone)
  Cloning method: Gibson Cloning
  Sequencing primers: 5′ T7-forward; 3′ BGH-reverse
Terms and licenses: Academic/Nonprofit Terms; Industry Terms: Not Available to Industry
How to cite: A3G-BE4.4 was a gift from Xue Gao (Addgene plasmid # 163636 ; http://n2t.net/addgene:163636 ; RRID:Addgene_163636)
